>Addgene plasmid #157618 | pD649-HAsp-ISLR2_LRR1-7-Fc(DAPA)-AviTag-6xHis | addgene full sequence | sequence record 382003 | Addgene NGS Result
TTTCAATATTATTGAAGCATTTATCAGGGTTATTGTCTCATGAGCGGATACATATTTGAATGTATTTAGA
AAAATAAACAAATAGGGGTCAGTGTTACAACCAATTAACCAATTCTGAACATTATCGCGAGCCCATTTAT
ACCTGAATATGGCTCATAACACCCCTTGCTCATGACCAAAATCCCTTAACGTGAGTTACGCGCGCGTCGT
TCCACTGAGCGTCAGACCCCGTAGAAAAGATCAAAGGATCTTCTTGAGATCCTTTTTTTCTGCGCGTAAT
CTGCTGCTTGCAAACAAAAAAACCACCGCTACCAGCGGTGGTTTGTTTGCCGGATCAAGAGCTACCAACT
CTTTTTCCGAAGGTAACTGGCTTCAGCAGAGCGCAGATACCAAATACTGTTCTTCTAGTGTAGCCGTAGT
TAGCCCACCACTTCAAGAACTCTGTAGCACCGCCTACATACCTCGCTCTGCTAATCCTGTTACCAGTGGC
TGCTGCCAGTGGCGATAAGTCGTGTCTTACCGGGTTGGACTCAAGACGATAGTTACCGGATAAGGCGCAG
CGGTCGGGCTGAACGGGGGGTTCGTGCACACAGCCCAGCTTGGAGCGAACGACCTACACCGAACTGAGAT
ACCTACAGCGTGAGCTATGAGAAAGCGCCACGCTTCCCGAAGGGAGAAAGGCGGACAGGTATCCGGTAAG
CGGCAGGGTCGGAACAGGAGAGCGCACGAGGGAGCTTCCAGGGGGAAACGCCTGGTATCTTTATAGTCCT
GTCGGGTTTCGCCACCTCTGACTTGAGCGTCGATTTTTGTGATGCTCGTCAGGGGGGCGGAGCCTATGGA
AAAACGCCAGCAACGCGGCCTTTTTACGGTTCCTGGCCTTTTGCTGGCCTTTTGCTCACATGTTCTTTCC
TGCGTTATCCCCTGATTCTGTGGATAACCGTATTACCGCCTTTGAGTGAGCTGATACCGCTCGCCGCAGC
CGAACGACCGAGCGCAGCGAGTCAGTGAGCGAGGAAGCGGAAGGCGAGAGTAGGGAACTGCCAGGCATCA
AACTAAGCAGAAGGCCCCTGACGGATGGCCTTTTTGCGTTTCTACAAACTCTTTCTGTGTTGTAAAACGA
CGGCCAGTCTTAAGCTCGGGCCCCCTGGGCGGTTCTGATAACGAGTAATCGTTAATCCGCAAATAACGTA
AAAACCCGCTTCGGCGGGTTTTTTTATGGGGGGAGTTTAGGGAAAGAGCATTTGTCAGAATATTTAAGGG
CGCCTGTCACTTTGCTTGATATATGAGAATTATTTAACCTTATAAATGAGAAAAAAGCAACGCACTTTAA
ATAAGATACGTTGCTTTTTCGATTGATGAACACCTATAATTAAACTATTCATCTATTATTTATGATTTTT
TGTATATACAATATTTCTAGTTTGTTAAAGAGAATTAAGAAAATAAATCTCGAAAATAATAAAGGGAAAA
TCAGTTTTTGATATCAAAATTATACATGTCAACGATAATACAAAATATAATACAAACTATAAGATGTTAT
CAGTATTTATTATCATTTAGAATAAATTTTGTGTCGCCCTTAATTGTGAGCGGATAACAATTACGAGCTT
CATGCACAGTGGCGTTGACTCAATATTGGCCATTAGCCATATTATTCATTGGTTATATAGCATAAATCAA
TATTGGCTATTGGCCATTGCATACGTTGTATCTATATCATAATATGTACATTTATATTGGCTCATGTCCA
ATATGACCGCCATGTTGGCATTGATTATTGACTAGTTATTAATAGTAATCAATTACGGGGTCATTAGTTC
ATAGCCCATATATGGAGTTCCGCGTTACATAACTTACGGTAAATGGCCCGCCTGGCTGACCGCCCAACGA
CCCCCGCCCATTGACGTCAATAATGACGTATGTTCCCATAGTAACGCCAATAGGGACTTTCCATTGACGT
CAATGGGTGGAGTATTTACGGTAAACTGCCCACTTGGCAGTACATCAAGTGTATCATATGCCAAGTACGC
CCCCTATTGACGTCAATGACGGTAAATGGCCCGCCTGGCATTATGCCCAGTACATGACCTTATGGGACTT
TCCTACTTGGCAGTACATCTACGTATTAGTCATCGCTATTACCATGGTGATGCGGTTTTGGCAGTACATC
AATGGGCGTGGATAGCGGTTTGACTCACGGGGATTTCCAAGTCTCCACCCCATTGACGTCAATGGGAGTT
TGTTTTGGCACCAAAATCAACGGGACTTTCCAAAATGTCGTAACAACTCCGCCCCATTGACGCAAATGGG
CGGTAGGCGTGTACGGTGGGAGGTCTATATAAGCAGAGCTCGTTTAGTGAACCGTCAGATCGCCTGGAGA
CGCCATCCACGCTGTTTTGACCTCCATAGAAGACACCGGGACCGATCCAGCCTCCGCGGCCGGGAACGGT
GCATTGGAACGCGGATTCCCCGTGCCAAGAGTGACGTAAGTACCGCCTATAGAGTCTATAGGCCCACCCC
CTTGGCTTCGTTAGAACGCGGCTACAATTAATACATAACCTTATGTATCATACACATACGATTTAGGTGA
CACTATAGAATAACATCCACTTTGCCTTTCTCTCCACAGGTGTCCACTCCCAGGTCCAACTGCACCTCGG
TTCTATCGAAAACGCGCCTGCTAGCGCCACCATGAAGACCATCATTGCCCTGAGCTACATCTTCTGCCTG
GTGTTCGCTGCGGCCGCCTCTTGTCCTGAACCTTGTGCCTGCGTGGACAAATACGCCCACCAGTTCGCCG
ACTGCGCCTACAAAGAACTGAGAGAGGTGCCAGAGGGCCTGCCTGCCAATGTGACAACACTGAGCCTGAG
CGCCAACAAGATCACCGTGCTGAGAAGAGGCGCCTTCGCCGATGTGACCCAAGTGACATCTCTGTGGCTG
GCCCACAACGAAGTGCGGACAGTTGAACCTGGTGCTCTGGCCGTTCTGAGCCAGCTGAAGAACCTGGACC
TGAGCCACAACTTCATCAGCAGCTTCCCTTGGAGCGACCTGCGGAATCTGTCTGCTCTGCAGCTGCTGAA
GATGAACCACAACCGGCTGGGAAGCCTGCCTAGAGATGCTCTGGGAGCACTGCCCGATCTGCGGAGCCTG
AGAATCAACAACAACAGACTGCGGACACTGGCCCCAGGCACCTTTGATGCTCTGAGCGCTCTGTCTCACC
TCCAGCTGTATCACAACCCCTTCCACTGTGGCTGTGGCCTCGTTTGGCTTCAAGCCTGGGCCGCCAGTAC
CAGAGTGTCTCTGCCTGAGCCAGACTCTATCGCCTGTGCCTCTCCACCAGCTCTGCAGGGCGTTCCAGTG
TACAGACTTCCTGCTCTGCCTTGCGCTCCTGGCGCGCCGGGCGGCGACAAGACCCACACCTGCCCCCCCT
GCCCAGCTCCAGAACTGCTGGGAGGGCCTTCCGTGTTCCTGTTCCCCCCCAAGCCCAAGGACACCCTGAT
GATCAGCAGGACCCCCGAGGTGACCTGCGTGGTGGTGGCCGTGTCCCACGAGGACCCAGAGGTGAAGTTC
AACTGGTACGTGGACGGCGTGGAGGTGCACAACGCCAAGACCAAGCCCAGAGAGGAGCAGTACAACAGCA
CCTACAGGGTGGTGTCCGTGCTGACCGTGCTGCACCAGGACTGGCTGAACGGCAAAGAATACAAGTGCAA
AGTCTCCAACAAGGCCCTGGCTGCCCCAATCGAAAAGACAATCAGCAAGGCCAAGGGCCAGCCACGGGAG
CCCCAGGTGTACACCCTGCCCCCCAGCCGGGAGGAGATGACCAAGAACCAGGTGTCCCTGACCTGTCTGG
TGAAGGGCTTCTACCCCAGCGATATCGCCGTGGAGTGGGAGAGCAACGGCCAGCCCGAGAACAACTACAA
GACCACCCCCCCAGTGCTGGACAGCGACGGCAGCTTCTTCCTGTACAGCAAGCTGACCGTGGACAAGTCC
AGGTGGCAGCAGGGCAACGTGTTCAGCTGCAGCGTGATGCACGAGGCCCTGCACAACCACTACACCCAGA
AGTCCCTGAGCCTGAGCCCCGGCGGCAGCGGTCTTAATGATATTTTCGAGGCTCAGAAGATTGAGTGGCA
TGAACACCACCACCATCACCACTAAGGCCGGCCTGTAGTCACTGGCACAACGCGTTACCCGGTAAGCCAA
TCGGGTATACACGGTCGTCATACTGCAGACAGGGTTCTTCTACTTTGCAAGATAGTCTTGAGTAGTAAAA
TAAATAGATAGAGAAAATCAGCCTCGACTGTGCCTTCTAGTTGCCAGCCATCTGTTGTTTGCCCCTCCCC
CGTGCCTTCCTTGACCCTGGAAGGTGCCACTCCCACTGTCCTTTCCTAATAAAATGAGGAAATTGCATCA
CAACACTCAACCCTATCTCGGTCTATTCTTTTGATTTATAAGGGATTTTGCCGATTTCGGCCTATTGGTT
AAAAAATGAGCTGATTTAACAAAAATTTAACGCGAATTAATTCTGTGGAATGTGTGTCAGTTAGGGTGTG
GAAAGTCCCCAGGCTCCCCAGCAGGCAGAAGTATGCAAAGCATGCATCTCAATTAGTCAGCAACCAGGTG
TGGAAAGTCCCCAGGCTCCCCAGCAGGCAGAAGTATGCAAAGCATGCATCTCAATTAGTCAGCAACCATA
GTCCCGCCCCTAACTCCGCCCATCCCGCCCCTAACTCCGCCCAGTTCCGCCCATTCTCCGCCCCATGGCT
GACTAATTTTTTTTATTTATGCAGAGGCCGAGGCCGCCTCTGCCTCTGAGCTATTCCAGAAGTAGTGAGG
AGGCTTTTTTGGAGGCCTAGGCTTTTGCAAAAAGCTCCCGGGAGCTTGTATATCCATTTTCGGATCTGAT
CAGCACGTGTTGACAATTAATCATCGGCATAGTATATCGGCATAGTATAATACGACAAGGTGAGGAACTA
AACCATGACCGAGTACAAGCCCACGGTGCGCCTCGCCACCCGCGACGACGTCCCCAGGGCCGTACGCACC
CTCGCCGCCGCGTTCGCCGACTACCCCGCCACGCGCCACACCGTCGATCCGGACCGCCACATCGAGCGGG
TCACCGAGCTGCAAGAACTCTTCCTCACGCGCGTCGGGCTCGACATCGGCAAGGTGTGGGTCGCGGACGA
CGGCGCCGCGGTGGCGGTCTGGACCACGCCGGAGAGCGTCGAAGCGGGGGCGGTGTTCGCCGAGATCGGC
CCGCGCATGGCCGAGTTGAGCGGTTCCCGGCTGGCCGCGCAGCAACAGATGGAAGGCCTCCTGGCGCCGC
ACCGGCCCAAGGAGCCCGCGTGGTTCCTGGCCACCGTCGGCGTCTCGCCCGACCACCAGGGCAAGGGTCT
GGGCAGCGCCGTCGTGCTCCCCGGAGTGGAGGCGGCCGAGCGCGCCGGGGTGCCCGCCTTCCTGGAGACA
TCCGCGCCCCGCAACCTCCCCTTCTACGAGCGGCTCGGCTTCACCGTCACCGCCGACGTCGAGGTGCCCG
AAGGACCGCGCACCTGGTGCATGACCCGCAAGCCCGGTGCCTGACACGTGCTACGAGATTTCGATTCCAC
CGCCGCCTTCTATGAAAGGTTGGGCTTCGGAATCGTTTTCCGGGACGCCGGCTGGATGATCCTCCAGCGC
GGGGATCTCATGCTGGAGTTCTTCGCCCACCCCAACTTGTTTATTGCAGCTTATAATGGTTACAAATAAA
GCAATAGCATCACAAATTTCACAAATAAAGCATTTTTTTCACTGCATTCTAGTTGTGGTTTGTCCAAACT
CATCAATGTATCTTATCATGTCTGTATACCGTCGACCTCTAGCTAGAGCTTGGCGTAATCATGGTCATTA
CCAATGCTTAATCAGTGAGGCACCTATCTCAGCGATCTGTCTATTTCGTTCATCCATAGTTGCCTGACTC
CCCGTCGTGTAGATAACTACGATACGGGAGGGCTTACCATCTGGCCCCAGCGCTGCGATGATACCGCGAG
AACCACGCTCACCGGCTCCGGATTTATCAGCAATAAACCAGCCAGCCGGAAGGGCCGAGCGCAGAAGTGG
TCCTGCAACTTTATCCGCCTCCATCCAGTCTATTAATTGTTGCCGGGAAGCTAGAGTAAGTAGTTCGCCA
GTTAATAGTTTGCGCAACGTTGTTGCCATCGCTACAGGCATCGTGGTGTCACGCTCGTCGTTTGGTATGG
CTTCATTCAGCTCCGGTTCCCAACGATCAAGGCGAGTTACATGATCCCCCATGTTGTGCAAAAAAGCGGT
TAGCTCCTTCGGTCCTCCGATCGTTGTCAGAAGTAAGTTGGCCGCAGTGTTATCACTCATGGTTATGGCA
GCACTGCATAATTCTCTTACTGTCATGCCATCCGTAAGATGCTTTTCTGTGACTGGTGAGTACTCAACCA
AGTCATTCTGAGAATAGTGTATGCGGCGACCGAGTTGCTCTTGCCCGGCGTCAATACGGGATAATACCGC
GCCACATAGCAGAACTTTAAAAGTGCTCATCATTGGAAAACGTTCTTCGGGGCGAAAACTCTCAAGGATC
TTACCGCTGTTGAGATCCAGTTCGATGTAACCCACTCGTGCACCCAACTGATCTTCAGCATCTTTTACTT
TCACCAGCGTTTCTGGGTGAGCAAAAACAGGAAGGCAAAATGCCGCAAAAAAGGGAATAAGGGCGACACG
GAAATGTTGAATACTCATATTCTTCCTT
Features (pLannotate 1.2.2; 21 found; start..end, strand, type, name):
    119..143     -  CDS            KanR (fragment): aminoglycoside phosphotransferase; aph(3')-Ia; confers resistance to kanamycin
    254..842     +  rep_origin     ori: high-copy-number ColE1/pMB1/pBR322/pUC origin of replication
   1067..1084    +  terminator     rrnB T2 terminator (fragment): transcription terminator T2 from the E. coli rrnB gene
   1109..1128    -  CDS            lacZα (fragment): LacZα fragment of β-galactosidase; lacZ fragment
   1584..1600    +  protein_bind   lac operator: The lac repressor binds to the lac operator to inhibit transcription in E. coli. This inhibition can be relieved by adding lactose or isopropyl-β-D-thiogalactopyranoside (IPTG). lac repressor encoded by lacI
   1843..2146    +  enhancer       CMV enhancer: human cytomegalovirus immediate early enhancer
   2147..2350    +  promoter       CMV promoter: human cytomegalovirus (CMV) immediate early promoter
   2486..2529    +  intron         CMV intron (fragment): modified intron A from human cytomegalovirus
   2581..2599    +  promoter       SP6 promoter: promoter for bacteriophage SP6 RNA polymerase
   2603..2640    +  CDS            IgH signal sequence (fragment): signal sequence from the mouse immunoglobulin heavy chain variable region
   2749..3399    +  CDS            Islr (fragment): ISLR_MOUSE - Experimental evidence at protein level: Swiss-Prot protein existence level 1. From Mus musculus (Mouse).
   3304..4083    +  CDS            IGHG4 (fragment): IGHG4_HUMAN - Experimental evidence at protein level: Swiss-Prot protein existence level 1. Constant region of immunoglobulin heavy chains. Immunoglobulins, also known as antibodies, are membrane-bound or secreted glycoproteins produced by B lymphocytes. In the recognition phase of humoral immunity, the membrane-bound immunoglobulins serve as receptors which, upon binding of a specific antigen, trigger the clonal expansion and differentiation of B lymphocytes into immunoglobulins- secreting plasma cells. Secreted immunoglobulins mediate the effector phase of humoral immunity, which results in
   4298..4409    +  polyA_signal   bGH poly(A) signal: bovine growth hormone polyadenylation signal
   4410..4518    +  rep_origin     f1 ori (fragment): f1 bacteriophage origin of replication; arrow indicates direction of (+) strand synthesis
   4532..4861    +  promoter       SV40 promoter: SV40 enhancer and early promoter
   4909..4956    +  promoter       EM7 promoter: synthetic bacterial promoter&nbsp
   4975..5574    +  CDS            PuroR (fragment): puromycin N-acetyltransferase; pac from Streptomyces; confers resistance to puromycin
   5584..5709    +  CDS            ble (fragment): BLE_KLEPN - Experimental evidence at protein level: Swiss-Prot protein existence level 1. Binding protein with a strong affinity to the bleomycin family of antibiotics. Binds to CL990; an antimitotic-antibiotic compound. From Klebsiella pneumoniae.
   5704..5825    +  polyA_signal   SV40 poly(A) signal: SV40 polyadenylation signal
   5878..6738    -  CDS            AmpR: β-lactamase; bla; confers resistance to ampicillin, carbenicillin, and related antibiotics
   6741..89      -  promoter       AmpR promoter (fragment) (across the origin): bla
