[The description below was written by a language model from this plasmid's Addgene catalogue record and pLannotate feature annotations shown in this document.]
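Description:
pD649-HAsp-ISLR2_LRR1-7-Fc(DAPA)-AviTag-6xHis is a mammalian expression plasmid built on the pD649 backbone for producing a secreted, Fc-fused fragment of the human cell-surface protein ISLR2. It is propagated in E. coli as a high-copy plasmid through a ColE1/pUC-type origin and selected with ampicillin via an intact β-lactamase gene. The annotated sequence also carries an SV40 early promoter/EM7 promoter cassette driving a puromycin N-acetyltransferase coding region followed by an SV40 poly(A) signal, which would allow puromycin selection in mammalian cells, although the catalogue entry does not list this marker. Small fragments annotated as KanR, lacZα, ble and f1 ori appear to be backbone remnants.

The expression unit uses the CMV enhancer and immediate-early promoter, followed by a CMV intron A fragment and an SP6 promoter. The open reading frame begins with a signal peptide: the plasmid name indicates an HA signal peptide ("HAsp"), while the automated annotation matched a short stretch to an IgH signal sequence. Next comes the 642 bp insert covering leucine-rich repeats 1–7 of ISLR2. The annotation tool labelled this region as mouse Islr by homology, but the record states it is human ISLR2, derived by PCR from a synthesized gene and inserted by Gibson cloning. It is fused at its C terminus to a human IgG Fc region carrying the D265A and P329A (DAPA) mutations, commonly used to reduce Fc effector binding. An AviTag for site-specific biotinylation and a 6xHis tag for affinity purification follow, and the unit ends in a bGH poly(A) signal. The construct belongs to a collection made for mapping extracellular protein–protein interactions among human IgSF cell-surface proteins. The depositor notes that some plasmids in the set may carry an IS4-like transposase insertion upstream of the CMV promoter, though none is annotated here.
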