Addgene plasmid #157618: pD649-HAsp-ISLR2_LRR1-7-Fc(DAPA)-AviTag-6xHis
Purpose: Mammalian expression of cell-surface protein extracellular domain fused to Fc(DAPA)-Avi-6xHis. Protein is secreted from cells.
Depositing lab: Chris Garcia. Depositing organization: Stanford University. Publication: A Human IgSF Cell-Surface Interactome Reveals a Complex Network of Protein-Protein Interactions. Wojtowicz WM, Vielmetter J, Fernandes RA, Siepe DH, Eastman CL, Chisholm GB, Cox S, Klock H, Anderson PW, Rue SM, Miller JJ, Glaser SM, Bragstad ML, Vance J, Lam AW, Lesley SA, Zinn K, Garcia KC. Cell. 2020 Aug 20;182(4):1027-1043.e17. doi: 10.1016/j.cell.2020.07.025. PubMed 32822567.
Backbone
  Vector backbone: pD649
  Backbone size w/o insert (bp): 6106
  Vector type: Mammalian Expression
Growth in bacteria
  Bacterial resistance: Ampicillin, 100 μg/mL
  Growth temperature: 37°C
  Growth strain: DH5alpha
  Copy number: High Copy
Gene/Insert
  Gene/Insert name: ISLR2_LRR1-7 (alt name: ISLR2)
  Species: H. sapiens (human)
  Insert size (bp): 642
  Mutation: Fc region of human IgG contains D265A and P329A mutations (DAPA)
  Entrez Gene: ISLR2 (a.k.a. KIAA1465)
  Promoter: CMV/SP6
  Tag / fusion protein: Fc(DAPA)-Avi-6xHis (C terminal on backbone)
  Cloning method: Gibson Cloning
  Sequencing primers: 5′ ATTTAGGTGACACTATAG; 3′ CACGTACCAGTTGAACTTCACC
Resource information
  A portion of this plasmid was derived from a plasmid made by: PCR of portion of gene synthesized by ThermoFisher
Terms and licenses: Academic/Nonprofit Terms; Industry Terms: Not Available to Industry
Depositor comments: Some plasmids in this collection may have an IS4-like element ISVsa5 family transposase upstream of the CMV promoter.
How to cite: pD649-HAsp-ISLR2_LRR1-7-Fc(DAPA)-AviTag-6xHis was a gift from Chris Garcia (Addgene plasmid # 157618 ; http://n2t.net/addgene:157618 ; RRID:Addgene_157618)
