>Addgene plasmid #157618 | pD649-HAsp-ISLR2_LRR1-7-Fc(DAPA)-AviTag-6xHis | depositor partial sequence | sequence record 304346 | ISLR2_LRR1-7
TCTTGTCCTGAACCTTGTGCCTGCGTGGACAAATACGCCCACCAGTTCGCCGACTGCGCCTACAAAGAAC
TGAGAGAGGTGCCAGAGGGCCTGCCTGCCAATGTGACAACACTGAGCCTGAGCGCCAACAAGATCACCGT
GCTGAGAAGAGGCGCCTTCGCCGATGTGACCCAAGTGACATCTCTGTGGCTGGCCCACAACGAAGTGCGG
ACAGTTGAACCTGGTGCTCTGGCCGTTCTGAGCCAGCTGAAGAACCTGGACCTGAGCCACAACTTCATCA
GCAGCTTCCCTTGGAGCGACCTGCGGAATCTGTCTGCTCTGCAGCTGCTGAAGATGAACCACAACCGGCT
GGGAAGCCTGCCTAGAGATGCTCTGGGAGCACTGCCCGATCTGCGGAGCCTGAGAATCAACAACAACAGA
CTGCGGACACTGGCCCCAGGCACCTTTGATGCTCTGAGCGCTCTGTCTCACCTCCAGCTGTATCACAACC
CCTTCCACTGTGGCTGTGGCCTCGTTTGGCTTCAAGCCTGGGCCGCCAGTACCAGAGTGTCTCTGCCTGA
GCCAGACTCTATCGCCTGTGCCTCTCCACCAGCTCTGCAGGGCGTTCCAGTGTACAGACTTCCTGCTCTG
CCTTGCGCTCCT
